Addgene plasmid #36375: pSMP-MBD4_2
Depositing lab: George Daley. Depositing organization: Boston Children's Hospital. Publication: Chromatin-modifying enzymes as modulators of reprogramming. Onder TT, Kara N, Cherry A, Sinha AU, Zhu N, Bernt KM, Cahan P, Marcarci BO, Unternaehrer J, Gupta PB, Lander ES, Armstrong SA, Daley GQ. Nature. 2012 Mar 4;483(7391):598-602. doi: 10.1038/nature10953. PubMed 22388813.
Backbone
  Vector backbone: pSMP
  Backbone manufacturer: Steve Elledge
  Backbone size w/o insert (bp): 6699
  Vector type: Mammalian Expression, Retroviral, RNAi
  Selectable markers: Puromycin
Growth in bacteria
  Bacterial resistance: Ampicillin, 100 μg/mL
  Growth temperature: 30°C
  Growth strain: Stbl3
  Copy number: High Copy
Gene/Insert
  Gene/Insert name: MBD4
  gRNA/shRNA sequence: CCTTTCCAGCCATAGAGAT
  Species: H. sapiens (human)
  Entrez Gene: MBD4 (a.k.a. MED1, TPDS2, UVM1)
  Cloning method: Restriction Enzyme; 5′ cloning site XhoI (not destroyed); 3′ cloning site EcoRI (not destroyed)
  Sequencing primers: 5′ pSMP-F
Terms and licenses: Academic/Nonprofit Terms; Industry Terms: Not Available to Industry
How to cite: pSMP-MBD4_2 was a gift from George Daley (Addgene plasmid # 36375 ; http://n2t.net/addgene:36375 ; RRID:Addgene_36375)
