[The description below was written by a language model from this plasmid's Addgene catalogue record.]
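Description:
pSMP-MBD4_2 is a retroviral RNAi plasmid built on the pSMP backbone (about 6.7 kb without insert) and designed to deliver a short hairpin RNA against human MBD4, the methyl-CpG binding domain protein 4 gene (also known as MED1). The "_2" in the name suggests it is one of several independent hairpins made against the same target. The hairpin cassette was cloned by restriction digestion between XhoI and EcoRI sites, both of which remain intact, so the insert can be excised or exchanged. In bacteria the plasmid is maintained at high copy under ampicillin selection, and the record names a recombination-deficient strain for propagation, a common choice for vectors carrying repeated retroviral sequences. In mammalian cells, puromycin resistance allows selection of cells that have stably taken up the vector.

As a retroviral vector, the plasmid is meant to be packaged into viral particles that integrate the shRNA and puromycin cassettes into the genome of target cells, giving sustained knockdown of MBD4 rather than transient silencing. The record does not state which promoter drives the hairpin or the resistance marker, and no feature table is provided, so the arrangement of long terminal repeats, packaging signal and any microRNA-type scaffold around the hairpin cannot be confirmed here. The associated publication examined chromatin-modifying enzymes as modulators of reprogramming, which indicates that this construct was used in loss-of-function experiments testing how depletion of chromatin and DNA methylation-related factors such as MBD4 affects the reprogramming of human cells.
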