>Addgene plasmid #36375 | pSMP-MBD4_2 | depositor partial sequence | sequence record 45532 | hairpin
TGCTGTTGACAGTGAGCGAACCTTTCCAGCCATAGAGATTTAGTGAAGCCACAGATGTAAATCTCTATGG
CTGGAAAGGTGTGCCTACTGCCTCGGA
