>Addgene plasmid #36375 | pSMP-MBD4_2 | addgene partial sequence | sequence record 46625 | pSMP-F (5' TACATCGTGACCTGGGAAG 3')
ACCTCCTCGTTCGACCCCGCCTCGATCCTCCCTTTATCCAGCCCTCACTCCTTCTCTAGGCGCCGGAATT
AGATCTCTCGACTAGGGATAACAGGGTAATTGTTTGAATGAGGCTTCAGTACTTTACAGAATCGTTGCCT
GCACATCTTGGAAACACTTGCTGGGATTACTTCTTCAGGTTAACCCAACAGAAGGCTCGAGAAGGTATAT
TGCTGTTGACAGTGAGCGAACCTTTCCAGCCATAGAGATTTAGTGAAGCCACAGATGTAAATCTCTATGG
CTGGAAAGGTGTGCCTACTGCCTCGGAATTCAAGGGGCTACTTTAGGAGCAATTATCTTGTTTACTAAAA
CTGAATACCTTGCTATCTCTTTGATACATTTTTACAAAGCTGAATTAAAATGGTATAAATTAAATCACTT
TTTTCAATTGGAAGACTAATGCGTTTAAACACGCGGCGACGCGTTCTACCGGGTAGGGGAGGCGCTTTTC
CCAAGGCAGTCTGGAGCATGCGCTTTAGCAGCCCCGCTGGGCACTTGGCGCTACACAAGTGGCCTCTGGC
CTCGCACACATTCCACATCCACCGGTAGGCGCCAACCGGCTCCGTTCTTTGGTGGCCCCTTCGCGCCACC
TTCTACTCCTCCCCTAGTCAGGAAGTTCCCCCCCGCCCCGCAGCTCGCGTCGTGCAGGACGTGACAAATG
GAAGTAGCACGTCTCACTAGTCTCGTGCAGATG
